>Addgene plasmid #153083 | pLF3FShC | addgene full sequence | sequence record 306102 | Addgene NGS Result
GGCCTCTTCGCTATTACGCCAGCTGGCGAAAGGGGGATGTGCTGCAAGGCGATTAAGTTGGGTAACGCCA
GGGTTTTCCCAGTCACGACGTTGTAAAACGACGGCCAGTGAGCGCGCGTAATACGACTCACTATAGGGCG
AATTGGGTACCGGGCCCCCGGTTAACGGGTCGACGGTATCGATAAGCTTACGATCACCAAAAACGGAACG
TTGAGCTGGACGGAAATAGTGGTAAAGTGACATGATTATAGTTTGAAGATTTCTAATTTCACAATTAGAG
CAAATGTTGTTCGGTATTTATTTTCAACGGTATTTATACTATTTTCCACCTTTTTCTAGAACATTCGAGC
TGCTTGTTGCAAAAGGAGGGCGACTCACATTCGGTACATGGAAAAGTAGTGTACACAATAAAGAGACCCA
GATACATTTTCCGTCTGCGTCTCTTTGCACCCACCGGGAGTATTTTCAAACGAATGCATCTAGGACCTTC
TAGAACATTCTGTAAGGCTGCAGAATGCGGGTATATAAGGAAAGCGGGCTCAGAGGAAGCCAACACGCTT
TGTTCTAGTGCATCTAAAAAACTTCGAAAATATGTCAAATCTTCTCACTGTTCATCAAAATCTTCCAGCA
CTTCCAGTTGACGCGACAAGTGATGAAGTTCGCAAGAACCTCATGGATATGTTCCGTGACAGACAAGCCT
TCTCCGAGCACACCTGGAAGATGCTTCTCTCAGTGTGCCGTTCTTGGGCTGCCTGGTGCAAGCTTAACAA
CCGCAAGTGGTTCCCAGCCGAGCCAGAAGACGTTCGTGACTACTTGCTCTACCTCCAAGCTCGTGGATTG
GCGGTGAAGACGATCCAACAACATCTCGGACAGCTCAATATGCTCCATCGCCGATCTGGACTTCCACGCC
CATCAGATTCTAATGCCGTATCTCTCGTAATGAGACGTATCCGCAAGGAAAATGTTGATGCTGGAGAGAG
AGCCAAGCAAGCCCTCGCCTTCGAAAGGTAAGTTTAAATATTAATGTATTCAATCCTAAGACTTGACGAA
ATTTTCAGAACCGACTTCGATCAGGTCCGTTCTCTTATGGAAAATTCCGATCGTTGCCAGGACATCCGAA
ACCTCGCCTTCCTCGGAATTGCTTACAACACACTTCTCCGTATCGCCGAAATTGCCCGCATTCGCGTCAA
GGATATTAGTCGCACAGACGGAGGAAGAATGCTCATCCACATCGGACGTACAAAAACGCTGGTCTCGACT
GCCGGAGTCGAAAAAGCGCTCTCCCTTGGAGTTACCAAGCTCGTTGAGCGCTGGATTTCGGTTTCCGGAG
TCGCCGATGATCCAAACAACTACCTGTTCTGTCGTGTTCGCAAGAACGGAGTTGCTGCCCCGAGTGCAAC
ATCACAACTCTCGACTCGAGCTCTTGAAGGTAAGTTTAAACAACATATTAGCTAAGAATAAGCTGAAAAT
AAATTTTCAGGAATCTTCGAAGCTACCCACCGTCTCATCTACGGAGCCAAGGATGATTCCGGACAACGTT
ACTTGGCTTGGTCTGGACATTCCGCCCGTGTCGGAGCTGCCCGTGACATGGCTCGCGCTGGAGTTTCCAT
CCCAGAGATTATGCAAGCCGGAGGTTGGACCAACGTCAACATTGTGATGAACTATATTAGAAACTTGGAT
TCTGAAACTGGCGCCATGGTTCGTCTTCTCGAAGACGGTGATTAAGATAAATGCAAAATCCTTTCAAGCA
TTCCCTTCTTCTCTATCACTCTTCTTTCTTTTTGTCAAAAAATTCTCTCGCTAATTTATTTGCTTTTTTA
ATGTTATTATTTTATGACTTTTTATAGTCACTGAAAAGTTTGCATCTGAGTGAAGTGAATGCTATCAAAA
TGTGATTCTGTCTGATGTACTTTCACAATCTCTCTTCAATTCCATTTTGAAGTGCTTTAAACCCGAAAGG
TTGAGAAAAATGCGAGCGCTCAAATATTTGTATTGTGTTCGTTGAGTGACCCAACAAAAAGAGGAAACTT
TATTGTGCCGCCAAGAAAAAAGTCTCACTGAATCTCAAATATTTTATTAGAAAACACCAACAATTTAGAT
ATTTCTGTATCCACGGTTGGCGTTGACAGCCTCTGATGGTGGAGACTTGTCTGGGCACTGGCAGTACTCG
GCATCCTTTCCTGGTCTTCCGTCTGGTCCAGTCTCTCCCTGGGTTCCGTCTGGTCCTTGACGTCCTTGCT
TTCCAGATGGTCCTTCTGGTCCAACGGTTCCTGGCTCTCCTGGTGGTCCGTGAAGACCGTTCTGTCCAGC
TGGTCCTGTTGGTCCTTGATCTCCTCTTGGTCCCTTTGGTCCTGGTCTTCCGATTGGATGCTCGGCGTCG
CGTCCCTTCTCTCCTGGTGGTCCTGGCTCTCCGATCTTTCCGATTTGACCGGATGATCCTTGCTCTCCTG
GATGTCCTGGTTGTCCATCTCTTCCTGGGTTTCCATTTTGTCCTCTTGGTCCTGGAAGTCCACGTGGTCC
TGGTCTTCCAAGAGCTCCTGGTGGTCCAACTGGTCCTTGTGGGCAAGTGAAGCATCCGACAGACTCGCGT
TGTGGAGCGATATCATCAGCTCCAACTCCTGGAACACCGTCAAGTCCTGGAACTCCGTCGAGTCCTGGAA
CTCCTGGAACTCCCTTTGGTCCGGATGGTCCAGCTGGGCACTTGTTATCAGCATTGCAGTTGCAGGTTGG
TCCATTTCCATTGGCTCCATTTGGAGTCTTTGGCTGGTTGAAGACTGGTGGAACTGCTGGTGGTTGACCT
GGTGGAGCAGATGGGGATCCATCAGCATGTGGAGTTGGGGTAGCGTTGGTCTCTTCATATTGACAACGGA
CACGCTTGCTAGATCTTCCGATGACAACTATGTCCTTCCACAATCCATTGGTAGATTGCTAGAAAATTAA
AAATTATTTAAAATTCAAAATATAATTTAACTCACTCTGAACACATTCATCTCGGTATCAAGCTTCTCTC
TGAATCCATCAACCTCCGAGTAGATGGTTGACATGGTCATGAAGCATACCATAAGAGTGGCGACAGTGAC
CGAAGCCGTCACATAACACGCAAGTTTTACAGACATCTCTGAAATTATCAAATTTAGGATTTCAAAATAA
TTCGGCCAAAGAAATGTAACTCACCTAGTCTTCGAGAAGCAGAGACTTGTCGATTTCCTACCGGATTCGT
CTCCTTTTATTAGGAAATCTTTCCGCAAGTTTTCAAGTTTTTTTTGTTTTTTTTTTACATTACCGACGAG
ACAGTGTGCGAGACGCAGAGACGATAAAAGACTGGATAAGAACGGGAGATAAGGAGTACGGATGTAGGTG
AGGAATGTGGCCGAAAGGACAGATGGGCTTTATTCGGGAAGATTGGTTGGGAAATGAACCAGAGAAGAAT
GACTGAATAAAGTTGTTGAAACTTGGTGAGAATGGAAGATAGACAATCGAGGGCAGCTAGTTTCCTTCCT
CCTCTATATATTTTTATGTTTTCTTTTAAACCTTCCTCCATATTTCTGAATTGAATGTTGTTGCATATTG
TGTGTCCTTATTTCATTTCCATCATCCTTTTGTGTGTTTCCCCCTTCCACCAATTCCCCCCACGTCCTAA
TGAAATGAAAGCGAGAAGATAAATAAACTTGCACATTGTGTTCAGATGAGAGGAGCGGAATACGAATTGG
GAGACGGAAAGAGAAAAAAAAATGTTTAGATTTGGATTGAATTAATTTTTTAGAAAGCAAGAAAAAAAAC
ACAAAGAGAATAAATAAATAATAGGAAAAAAAACAAATATTCAGTATTTAAAATTTGAAAATTCAACGAC
GTTGGCGTCGATCATCCCGCCTATTCCTTTGCCCTCGGACGAGTGCTGGGGCGTCGGTTTCCACTATCGG
CGAGTACTTCTACACAGCCATCGGTCCAGACGGCCGCGCTTCTGCGGGCGATTTGTGTACGCCCGACAGT
CCCGGCTCCGGATCGGACGATTGCGTCGCATCGACCCTGCGCCCAAGCTGCATCATCGAAATTGCCGTCA
ACCAAGCTCTGATAGAGTTGGTCAAGACCAATGCGGAGCATATACGCCCGGAGCCGCGGCGATCCTGCAA
GCTCCGGATGCCTCCGCTCGAAGTAGCGCGTCTGCTGCTCCATACAAGCCAACCACGGCCTCCAGAAGAA
GATGTTGGCGACCTCGTATTGGGAATCCCCGAACATCGCCTCGCTCCAGTCAATGACCGCTGTTATGCGG
CCATTGTCCGTCAGGACATTGTTGGAGCCGAAATCCGCGTGCACGAGGTGCCGGACTTCGGGGCAGTCCT
CGGCCCAAAGCATCAGCTCATCGAGAGCCTGCGCGACGGACGCACTGACGGTGTCGTCCATCACAGTTTG
CCAGTGATACACATGGGGATCAGCAATCGCGCATATGAAATCACGCCATGTAGTGTATTGACCGATTCCT
TGCGGTCCGAATGGGCCGAACCCGCTCGTCTGGCTAAGATCGGCCGCAGCGATCGCATCCATGGCCTCCG
CGACCGGCTGCAGAACAGCGGGCAGTTCGGTTTCAGGCAGGTCTTGCAACGTGACACCCTGTGCACGGCG
GGAGATGCAATAGGTCAGGCTCTCGCTGAATTCCCCAATGTCAAGCACTTCCGGAATCGGGAGCGCGGCC
GATGCAAAGTGCCGATAAACATAACGATCTTTGTAGAAACCATCGGCGCAGCTATTTACCCGCAGGACAT
ATCCACGCCCTCCTACATCGAAGCTGAAAGCACGAGATTCTTCGCCCTCCGAGAGCTGCATCAGGTCGGA
GACGCTGTCGAACTTTTCGATCAGAAACTTCTCGACAGACGTCGCGGTGAGTTCAGGCTTTTTCATGAAG
TTCCTATACTTTCTAGAGAATAGGAACTTCACCGATATCGAATTCCTGCAGAAGTTCCTATTCTTCAAAT
AGTATAGGAACTTCCCGGGTACCGAAGAGCATGCAACGCGTGGTTACCTGCAGGCTCTTCGCCACTAGTT
CTAGAGCGGCCGCCACCGCGGTGGAGCTCCAATTCGCCCGTATAACTTCGTATAATGTATGCTATACGAA
GTTATCCATCTAGAGCGGCCGCCACCGCGGTGGAGCTCCAGCTTTTGTTCCCTTTAGTGAGGGTTAATTG
CGCGCTTGGCGTAATCATGGTCATAGCTGTTTCCTGTGTGAAATTGTTATCCGCTCACAATTCCACACAA
CATACGAGCCGGAAGCATAAAGTGTAAAGCCTGGGGTGCCTAATGAGTGAGCTAACTCACATTAATTGCG
TTGCGCTCACTGCCCGCTTTCCAGTCGGGAAACCTGTCGTGCCAGCTGCATTAATGAATCGGCCAACGCG
CGGGGAGAGGCGGTTTGCGTATTGGGCGAATTCCGCTTCCTCGCTCACTGACTCGCTGCGCTCGGTCGTT
CGGCTGCGGCGAGCGGTATCAGCTCACTCAAAGGCGGTAATACGGTTATCCACAGAATCAGGGGATAACG
CAGGAAAGAACATGTGAGCAAAAGGCCAGCAAAAGGCCAGGAACCGTAAAAAGGCCGCGTTGCTGGCGTT
TTTCCATAGGCTCCGCCCCCCTGACGAGCATCACAAAAATCGACGCTCAAGTCAGAGGTGGCGAAACCCG
ACAGGACTATAAAGATACCAGGCGTTTCCCCCTGGAAGCTCCCTCGTGCGCTCTCCTGTTCCGACCCTGC
CGCTTACCGGATACCTGTCCGCCTTTCTCCCTTCGGGAAGCGTGGCGCTTTCTCATAGCTCACGCTGTAG
GTATCTCAGTTCGGTGTAGGTCGTTCGCTCCAAGCTGGGCTGTGTGCACGAACCCCCCATTCAGCCCGAC
CGCTGCGCCTTATCCGGTAACTATCGTCTTGAGTCCAACCCGGTAAGACACGACTTATCGCCACTGGCAG
CAGCCACTGGTAACAGGATTAGCAGAGCGAGGTATGTAGGCGGTGCTACAGAGTTCTTGAAGTGGTGGCC
TAACTACGGCTACACTAGAAGAACAGTATTTGGTATCTGCGCTCTGCTGAAGCCAGTTACCTTCGGAAAA
AGAGTTGGTAGCTCTTGATCCGGCAAACAAACCACCGCTGGTAGCGGTGGTTTTTTTGTTTGCAAGCAGC
AGATTACGCGCAGAAAAAAAGGATCTCAAGAAGATCCTTTGATCTTTTCTACGGGGTCTGACGCTCAGTG
GAACGAAAACTCACGTTAAGGGATTTTGGTCATGAGATTATCAAAAAGGATCTTCACCTAGATCCTTTTA
AATTAAAAATGAAGTTTTAAATCAATCTAAAGTATATATGAGTAAACTTGGTCTGACAGTTACCAATGCT
TAATCAGTGAGGCACCTATCTCAGCGATCTGTCTATTTCGTTCATCCATAGTTGCCTGACTCCCCGTCGT
GTAGATAACTACGATACGGGAGGGCTTACCATCTGGCCCCAGTGCTGCAATGATACCGCGAGACCCACGC
TCACCGGCTCCAGATTTATCAGCAATAAACCAGCCAGCCGGAAGGGCCGAGCGCAGAAGTGGTCCTGCAA
CTTTATCCGCCTCCATCCAGTCTATTAATTGTTGCCGGGAAGCTAGAGTAAGTAGTTCGCCAGTTAATAG
TTTGCGCAACGTTGTTGCCATTGCTACAGGCATCGTGGTGTCACGCTCGTCGTTTGGTATGGCTTCATTC
AGCTCCGGTTCCCAACGATCAAGGCGAGTTACATGATCCCCCATGTTGTGCAAAAAAGCGGTTAGCTCCT
TCGGTCCTCCGATCGTTGTCAGAAGTAAGTTGGCCGCAGTGTTATCACTCATGGTTATGGCAGCACTGCA
TAATTCTCTTACTGTCATGCCATCCGTAAGATGCTTTTCTGTGACTGGTGAGTACTCAACCAAGTCATTC
TGAGAATAGTGTATGCGGCGACCGAGTTGCTCTTGCCCGGCGTCAATACGGGATAATACCGCGCCACATA
GCAGAACTTTAAAAGTGCTCATCATTGGAAAACGTTCTTCGGGGCGAAAACTCTCAAGGATCTTACCGCT
GTTGAGATCCAGTTCGATGTAACCCACTCGTGCACCCAACTGATCTTCAGCATCTTTTACTTTCACCAGC
GTTTCTGGGTGAGCAAAAACAGGAAGGCAAAATGCCGCAAAAAAGGGAATAAGGGCGACACGGAAATGTT
GAATACTCATACTCTTCCTTTTTCAATATTATTGAAGCATTTATCAGGGTTATTGTCTCATGAGCGGATA
CATATTTGAATGTATTTAGAAAAATAAACAAATAGGGGTTCCGCGCACATTTCCCCGAAAAGTGCCACCT
AAATTGTAAGCGTTAATATTTTGTTAAAATTCGCGTTAAATTTTTGTTAAATCAGCTCATTTTTTAACCA
ATAGGCCGAAATCGGCAAAATCCCTTATAAATCAAAAGAATAGACCGAGATAGGGT
[37 nt withheld, positions 7477-7513]
AAAGAACGTGGACTCCAACGTCAAAGG
[49 nt withheld, positions 7541-7589]
T
[91 nt withheld, positions 7591-7681]
G
[124 nt withheld, positions 7683-7806]
CCCATTCGCCATTCAGGCTGCGCAACTGTTGGGAAGGGCGATCGGTGCG
Features (pLannotate 1.2.2; 23 found; start..end, strand, type, name):
    119..137     +  promoter       T7 promoter: promoter for bacteriophage T7 RNA polymerase
    168..189     -  misc_feature   MCS (fragment): pBluescript multiple cloning site
    193..243     -  CDS            hsp-16.1 (fragment): HSP11_CAEEL - Also known as hsp16-1b. Experimental evidence at transcript level: Swiss-Prot protein existence level 2. From Caenorhabditis elegans.
    592..1722    +  CDS            cre: RECR_BPP1 - Experimental evidence at protein level: Swiss-Prot protein existence level 1. Catalyzes site-specific recombination between two 34-base- pair LOXP sites. Its role is to maintain the phage genome as a monomeric unit-copy plasmid in the lysogenic state. From Escherichia phage P1 (Bacteriophage P1).
   1731..2054    +  terminator     tbb-2 terminator: tbb-2; transcription terminator for the C. elegans tubulin beta-2 gene
   2098..2937    -  CDS            sqt-1 (fragment): SQT1_CAEEL - Also known as rol-5. Protein inferred from homology: Swiss-Prot protein existence level 3. Nematode cuticles are composed largely of collagen-like proteins. The cuticle functions both as an exoskeleton and as a barrier to protect the worm from its environment. This is a collagen critical for organismal morphogenesis. Mutations in sqt-1 can lengthen, shorten, or helically twist the entire animal. From Caenorhabditis elegans.
   2970..3116    -  CDS            sqt-1 (fragment): SQT1_CAEEL - Also known as rol-5. Protein inferred from homology: Swiss-Prot protein existence level 3. Nematode cuticles are composed largely of collagen-like proteins. The cuticle functions both as an exoskeleton and as a barrier to protect the worm from its environment. This is a collagen critical for organismal morphogenesis. Mutations in sqt-1 can lengthen, shorten, or helically twist the entire animal. From Caenorhabditis elegans.
   3871..4896    -  CDS            HygR: aminoglycoside phosphotransferase from E. coli; aph(4)-Ia; confers resistance to hygromycin
   4897..4930    -  protein_bind   FRT (minimal): supports FLP-mediated excision but not integration (Turan and Bode, 2011) FLP recombinase from the Saccharomyces cerevisiae 2μ plasmid
   4934..4951    -  misc_feature   MCS (fragment): pBluescript multiple cloning site
   5032..5069    -  misc_feature   MCS (fragment): pBluescript multiple cloning site
   5082..5115    -  protein_bind   loxP: Cre-mediated recombination occurs in the 8-bp core sequence (GCATACAT). Cre recombinase
   5119..5148    -  misc_feature   MCS (fragment): pBluescript multiple cloning site
   5161..5179    -  promoter       T3 promoter: promoter for bacteriophage T3 RNA polymerase
   5224..5240    -  protein_bind   lac operator: The lac repressor binds to the lac operator to inhibit transcription in E. coli. This inhibition can be relieved by adding lactose or isopropyl-β-D-thiogalactopyranoside (IPTG). lac repressor encoded by lacI
   5248..5278    -  promoter       lac promoter: promoter for the E. coli lac operon
   5293..5314    -  protein_bind   CAP binding site: CAP binding activates transcription in the presence of cAMP. E. coli catabolite activator protein
   5327..5418    -  CDS            lacI (fragment): lac repressor; lacI; The lac repressor binds to the lac operator to inhibit transcription in E. coli. This inhibition can be relieved by adding lactose or isopropyl-β-D-thiogalactopyranoside (IPTG).
   5601..6189    -  rep_origin     ori: high-copy-number ColE1/pMB1/pBR322/pUC origin of replication
   6360..7220    -  CDS            AmpR: β-lactamase; bla; confers resistance to ampicillin, carbenicillin, and related antibiotics
   7221..7325    -  promoter       AmpR promoter: bla
   7378..7806    -  rep_origin     f1 ori (sequence partly withheld): f1 bacteriophage origin of replication; arrow indicates direction of (+) strand synthesis
   7811..111     -  CDS            lacZα (fragment) (across the origin): LacZα fragment of β-galactosidase; lacZ fragment
