[The description below was written by a language model from this plasmid's Addgene catalogue record and pLannotate feature annotations shown in this document.]
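Description:
pLF3FShC is an empty integration vector for Caenorhabditis elegans transgenesis by Flp recombinase-mediated cassette exchange (RMCE). It is built on a pBluescript II SK(+) backbone from which the native SapI site was removed. The 7,855 nt plasmid is propagated in E. coli as a high-copy plasmid through its ColE1/pUC-type origin and is selected with ampicillin (AmpR). It also retains the f1 origin, the flanking T7 and T3 promoters, and remnants of the lac/lacZα region. No transgene is present. A gene of interest is cloned into a multiple cloning site that carries two added SapI sites, which suit Golden Gate-style insertion.

According to the record, the worm-specific payload was assembled by multi-insert Golden Gate cloning. It consists of a loxP site, the MCS, an FRT3 site and an FRT site, a hygromycin resistance gene with the let-858 3' UTR, the dominant sqt-1(e1350) cuticle collagen allele, and Cre recombinase driven by the heat-inducible hsp-16.41 promoter and terminated by the tbb-2 3' UTR. The heterospecific FRT and FRT3 sites allow Flp to exchange the cassette into a compatible genomic landing site. Integrants can then be selected with hygromycin and, presumably, recognised by the visible morphological phenotype that sqt-1 mutations produce. Cre expression then removes the marker genes, which is the "self excising cassette" named in the record, and leaves the cloned insert in the genome. Only one loxP site is annotated, so the partner site for excision presumably lies in the landing site, although the record does not say this. The automated annotation also does not label the FRT3 site, the let-858 3' UTR or the hsp-16.41 promoter, apart from an adjacent hsp-16 gene fragment.
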