Addgene plasmid #153083: pLF3FShC
Purpose: (Empty Backbone) RMCE integration vector with self excising cassette
Depositing lab: Michael Nonet. Depositing organization: Washington University in Saint Louis. Publication: Efficient Transgenesis in Caenorhabditis elegans Using Flp Recombinase-Mediated Cassette Exchange. Nonet ML. Genetics. 2020 Jun 8. pii: genetics.120.303388. doi: 10.1534/genetics.120.303388. PubMed 32513816.
Backbone
  Vector backbone: pBluescript II SK (+)
  Backbone manufacturer: Stratagene Cloning Systems
  Modifications to backbone: 1) Removal of SapI site in pBluescript II SK (+), 2) Addition of a loxP site, MCS, FRT3 site, FRT site, hygromycin resistance gene, let-858 3' UTR, sqt-1(e1350) gene, hsp-16.41 promoter, Cre recombinase gene, and tbb-2 3' UTR, all via multi-insert Golden Gate Assembly 3) insertion of two SapI sites in MCS.
  Vector type: Worm Expression ; Recombination Mediated Cassette Exchange
  Selectable markers: Hygromycin
Growth in bacteria
  Bacterial resistance: Ampicillin, 100 μg/mL
  Growth temperature: 37°C
  Growth strain: DH5alpha
  Copy number: High Copy
Gene/Insert
  Cloning method: Restriction Enzyme
Resource information
  A portion of this plasmid was derived from a plasmid made by: Some component parts were obtained from other plasmids. Specifically, the hygR gene, sqt-1(e1350) gene, hsp-16-41 promoter, let-858 and tbb-2 3' UTR were all PCR amplified from Addgene #91829 made by Daniel Dickinson in Bob Goldstein's lab
Terms and licenses: Academic/Nonprofit Terms; Industry Terms: Not Available to Industry
How to cite: pLF3FShC was a gift from Michael Nonet (Addgene plasmid # 153083 ; http://n2t.net/addgene:153083 ; RRID:Addgene_153083)
